Addgene plasmid #88904: pTE4566
Purpose: Expresses MbCpf1 crRNA and inactive/dead, humanized MbCpf1 nuclease
Depositing lab: Ervin Welker. Depositing organization: HUN-REN Biological Research Centre Szeged (HUN-REN Szegedi Biológiai Kutatóközpont). Publication: Mb- and FnCpf1 nucleases are active in mammalian cells: activities and PAM preferences of four wild-type Cpf1 nucleases and of their altered PAM specificity variants. Toth E, Czene BC, Kulcsar PI, Krausz SL, Talas A, Nyeste A, Varga E, Huszar K, Weinhardt N, Ligeti Z, Borsy AE, Fodor E, Welker E. Nucleic Acids Res. 2018 Sep 20. pii: 5103950. doi: 10.1093/nar/gky815. PubMed 30239882.
Backbone
  Vector backbone: pcDNA3.1
  Backbone size w/o insert (bp): 4257
  Total vector size (bp): 9948
  Vector type: Mammalian Expression, CRISPR
  Selectable markers: Neomycin (select with G418)
Growth in bacteria
  Bacterial resistance: Ampicillin, 100 μg/mL
  Growth temperature: 37°C
  Growth strain: NEB Stable
  Copy number: High Copy
Gene/Insert 1
  Gene/Insert name: Mb crRNA (alt name: Moraxella bovoculi CRISPR RNA)
  Insert size (bp): 48
  Promoter: human U6
  Cloning method: Unknown
  Sequencing primers: 5′ AAAACAGGAAGGCAAAATGC; 3′ ggtcgggcaggaagaggg
Gene/Insert 2
  Gene/Insert name: hMbCpf1(D986A) (alt name: humanized Moraxella bovoculi Cpf1 nuclease, D986A inactive/dead mutant)
  Insert size (bp): 4119
  Promoter: CMV
  Tag / fusion protein: NLS (C terminal on insert); 3xHA (C terminal on insert)
  Cloning method: Unknown
  Sequencing primers: 5′ CGCAAATGGGCGGTAGGCGTG; 3′ TAGAAGGCACAGTCGAGG
Terms and licenses: Academic/Nonprofit Terms; Industry Terms: Not Available to Industry
How to cite: pTE4566 was a gift from Ervin Welker (Addgene plasmid # 88904 ; http://n2t.net/addgene:88904 ; RRID:Addgene_88904)
