[The description below was written by a language model from this plasmid's Addgene catalogue record and pLannotate feature annotations shown in this document.]
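Description:
pTE4566 is a pcDNA3.1-based mammalian expression and CRISPR plasmid of roughly 9.95 kb that delivers both components of a catalytically inactive Moraxella bovoculi Cpf1 (Cas12a) system from a single vector. In bacteria it is maintained through a high-copy ColE1/pUC-type origin and selected with ampicillin via the bla gene. An f1 origin is also present. For mammalian cells, an SV40 early promoter drives a neomycin phosphotransferase cassette ending in an SV40 poly(A) signal, which allows G418 selection.

The protein payload is a human codon-optimised MbCpf1 carrying the D986A substitution, which the record describes as the inactive or dead mutant. It is transcribed from the CMV enhancer/promoter and terminated by the bGH polyadenylation signal. The C-terminus is fused to a bipartite nucleoplasmin nuclear localisation signal followed by a 3xHA epitope tag, giving nuclear import and antibody detection. A T7 promoter lies between the CMV promoter and the coding region, as is usual for this backbone. The automated annotation does not label the Cpf1 open reading frame itself. The short SUMO3 and HIV LTR fragments it reports in and near this cassette are most likely spurious matches.

Adjacent to the CMV cassette and oriented divergently from it, a human U6 RNA polymerase III promoter expresses the 48 bp Mb crRNA insert. The record does not state the targeting spacer or whether this is a cloning cassette. According to the associated study, the plasmid belongs to work comparing the activities and PAM preferences of Cpf1 nucleases in mammalian cells. There, a dead nuclease paired with its crRNA would plausibly serve as a non-cleaving control, though the record does not specify that use.
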