Features (pLannotate 1.2.2; 23 found; start..end, strand, type, name):
     57..386     -  promoter       SV40 promoter: SV40 enhancer and early promoter
    400..828     -  rep_origin     f1 ori (sequence partly withheld): f1 bacteriophage origin of replication; arrow indicates direction of (+) strand synthesis
    849..870     -  promoter       SV40 promoter (fragment): SV40 enhancer and early promoter
    874..1098    -  polyA_signal   bGH poly(A) signal: bovine growth hormone polyadenylation signal
   1178..1258    -  CDS            3xHA: three tandem HA epitope tags
   1265..1312    -  CDS            nucleoplasmin NLS: bipartite nuclear localization signal from nucleoplasmin
   3227..3243    -  CDS            SUMO3 (fragment): human small ubiquitin-related modifier 3
   5479..5497    -  promoter       T7 promoter: promoter for bacteriophage T7 RNA polymerase
   5513..5546    -  LTR            5' LTR (truncated) (fragment): truncated 5' long terminal repeat (LTR) from HIV-1
   5542..5745    -  promoter       CMV promoter: human cytomegalovirus (CMV) immediate early promoter
   5746..6125    -  enhancer       CMV enhancer: human cytomegalovirus immediate early enhancer
   6178..6418    +  promoter       U6 promoter: RNA polymerase III promoter for human U6 snRNA
   6566..6618    +  misc_feature   bom (fragment): basis of mobility region from pBR322
   6677..6781    +  promoter       AmpR promoter: bla
   6782..7642    +  CDS            AmpR: β-lactamase; bla; confers resistance to ampicillin, carbenicillin, and related antibiotics
   7813..8401    +  rep_origin     ori: high-copy-number ColE1/pMB1/pBR322/pUC origin of replication
   8584..8676    +  CDS            lacI (fragment): lac repressor; lacI; The lac repressor binds to the lac operator to inhibit transcription in E. coli. This inhibition can be relieved by adding lactose or isopropyl-β-D-thiogalactopyranoside (IPTG).
   8689..8710    +  protein_bind   CAP binding site: CAP binding activates transcription in the presence of cAMP. E. coli catabolite activator protein
   8725..8755    +  promoter       lac promoter: promoter for the E. coli lac operon
   8763..8779    +  protein_bind   lac operator: The lac repressor binds to the lac operator to inhibit transcription in E. coli. This inhibition can be relieved by adding lactose or isopropyl-β-D-thiogalactopyranoside (IPTG). lac repressor encoded by lacI
   8852..8973    -  polyA_signal   SV40 poly(A) signal: SV40 polyadenylation signal
   8968..9126    -  CDS            ble (fragment): BLE_KLEPN - Experimental evidence at protein level: Swiss-Prot protein existence level 1. Binding protein with a strong affinity to the bleomycin family of antibiotics. Binds to CL990; an antimitotic-antibiotic compound. From Klebsiella pneumoniae.
   9150..9941    -  CDS            neo: KKA2_KLEPN - Also known as kan, nptII. Experimental evidence at protein level: Swiss-Prot protein existence level 1. Resistance to kanamycin, neomycin, paromomycin, ribostamycin, butirosin and gentamicin B. From Klebsiella pneumoniae.
>Addgene plasmid #88904 | pTE4566 | addgene full sequence | sequence record 176327 | Addgene NGS Result
CCTCATCCTGTCTCTTGATCAGATCCGAAAATGGATATACAAGCTCCCGGGAGCTTTTTGCAAAAGCCTA
GGCCTCCAAAAAAGCCTCCTCACTACTTCTGGAATAGCTCAGAGGCAGAGGCGGCCTCGGCCTCTGCATA
AATAAAAAAAATTAGTCAGCCATGGGGCGGAGAATGGGCGGAACTGGGCGGAGTTAGGGGCGGGATGGGC
GGAGTTAGGGGCGGGACTATGGTTGCTGACTAATTGAGATGCATGCTTTGCATACTTCTGCCTGCTGGGG
AGCCTGGGGACTTTCCACACCTGGTTGCTGACTAATTGAGATGCATGCTTTGCATACTTCTGCCTGCTGG
GGAGCCTGGGGACTTTCCACACCCTAACTGACACACATTCCACAGAATTAATTCGCGTTAAATTTTTGTT
AAATCAGCTCATTTTTTAACCAATAGGCCGAAATCGGCAAAATCCCTTATAAATCAAAAGAATAGACCGA
GATAGGGT
[37 nt withheld, positions 499-535]
AAAGAACGTGGACTCCAACGTCAAAGG
[49 nt withheld, positions 563-611]
T
[91 nt withheld, positions 613-703]
G
[124 nt withheld, positions 705-828]
GGGGATACCCCCTAGAGCCCCAGCTGGTTCTTTCCGCCTCAGAAGCCATAGAGCCCACCGCATCCCCAGC
ATGCCTGCTATTGTCTTCCCAATCCTCCCCCTTGCTGTCCTGCCCCACCCCACCCCCCAGAATAGAATGA
CACCTACTCAGACAATGCGATGCAATTTCCTCATTTTATTAGGAAAGGACAGTGGGAGTGGCACCTTCCA
GGGTCAAGGAAGGCACGGGGGAGGGGCAAACAACAGATGGCTGGCAACTAGAAGGCACAGTCGAGGCTGA
TCAGCGGGTTTAAACGGGCCCTCTAGACTCGAGCGGCCGCCACTGTGCTGGATATCTGCAGAATTCTTAG
GCATAGTCGGGGACATCATATGGGTATGCATAATCAGGCACGTCGTAGGGATAAGCGTAATCTGGAACAT
CGTATGGGTAGGATCCCTTTTTCTTTTTTGCCTGGCCGGCCTTTTTCGTGGCCGCCGGCCTTTTCCTGTT
CTGGGCGAAATTCAGCCAGGTCTGATTGTCGATGGCCAGCTTCACCTTGTTCAGATCGTCGGAGTTCTTC
AGCTCATTCAGCAGCCACAGGCCCTTCAGGGCGATGTGGTAGGCGCCGTTGGCATCGGCATTCTGAGGCT
GTGTATCGTCGGCCAGGGCGCTATTAAAGAACACGCCCTCGTCGTTTGCCACGGGGGACAGGATGAAATC
CTCGTCAGAGGAGGCGTTGCTGTACCGCAGGGCCAGCAGGGTTTTCAGCAGGTACATCAGAGACTTGTGA
AACTCCTTATCATTGTTCTGGCAGATGTCCATGACCAGGTTGGGCTGCTTCTCGTTGATGTGGTGGCGGG
CGAACAGGGACTTCAGCTCATCATTCACGTTGATGCCCTTGGCGGCGCCCTTATTCTGGTTGGCTGTCTT
ATCGTACACGTACCGCTTGTCGCCGTGGGAACAGATTGTCCAGATCTGGCGGCTATTCTTGGCCTTATCG
GTAAACTTGGCGTAGTCGATGTGAAACTCGAAGTAATCCTTGTCGGCATTATAGCAGATCTTGTCGAACT
TGCCAAAGAAGGCCTGGCTCTGGGCGATGTTCTCGTATCTTGGCTTCAGCAGATCCACAAAGCCTGTCTC
AGGGTCGATCTTAGAGGTGTTCCAGGCGGGCACATAAAACAGGAAGCCGGTCTGCTTGCCGATGCTCTTC
AGATCTGTGAAATTGTTGGTCAGCTGCAGGGCATTCTTGTAAGAGCCGATCTCATCGTCGGCCTTGTCCT
TCAGCACCAGGTGGTTCAGCTTCTTGATCAGGGCATTCTCGAAGTTCTGATAGATCTGCTTCTCCACCTT
AAAGCGGCCCCTCTTAAAGCCGAAATTCAGGTCCTCCAGCACCACGATGGCGTTGTACTTCAGCATCAGC
TGGCTGATCTGGTGCACCACGTGGCTCAGATAGCCAGACTTCAGCTCCTTGATTGTCTCGATCTCGCCCC
ATCCCACCCGGGCGTTCAGGCGCTCGATCTCCCTCTTATCCAGGATCTTGTGGTAAGGTGTGGTCATCTG
TGTGCCATTGGCAGAGGCTGTGGTGATGTCGTTCAGGGAACACTGCTCCAGGATCTCGCCCTTGCTATTG
ATCACGGTCAGGTACAGCAGGTGTCTCTCGCCCCGGGCGATGCCGATCACGTTCACCTCGTCATACTGCT
GGATAGACTGGTTCACCTTCTTATTGAACTCCTTGATTGTCATGCCCTGCACGCCAAAGTTCATGGTGAT
TGGCACGTGCAGCATGAACTTGTCCTGTGTGTACCTCTTATCCTTGATGATGTCGTACACGAACTGTCTC
TTCTTAGGATTATCGGGATTCTTGTTCTCCAGCACCTCGCCGGCCCTGTGGATTGTTGTCTCGTTCATGT
CCAGGGAGGCCTTTCTGTAGAAGATCTGGGCCTCGCCATTCAGCTTATAGATAGGATCGGCCAGGTTGTC
CTCAGAAAACAGGGCCTTGAAGTACAGGGTGTGCAGATTGGGCTTGCCGTGGGCCTTTGGGGAAAAGTCC
TTGTTGTAGATCTGGAACAGATACAGCTGGCCCTGCTCCACCAGCTCATCGATGTAGTCGGCATTGATGT
TGCAGAAGGAGATCTTATAATTCAGTCTCCGTGTCTCGATCTCGGTAAACAGCTCGTTCACATCCACGTA
ACAGCCGATGTCCTGCAGCTTCTTGGAAAACTCGAAGCTCTCCTCCCACTCCTCGTGCTTGCACATAGAC
TCGTAATAGTACCGCACCAGATCCTTCTTAAACTTGGGGTGATTGTTGTAGAAATTCTCCTTCTTGCGAT
TATCGTTGGAGTCGATCTTCTTGTAGATATTATACTGATCCACCAGGTCCTGGCTTGGGTTATACCTCTT
GAACTCGCCGATAAAGAAGTCCTCCATCTCCAGCTTAGGCTTGCTAGAAAAGATGCCGTTGATCTTATCG
AACAGGTCCTTCTCGCTGATTGGCACCTCTCTGCCCTTCTTATCCTTCTTAAACAGCTGGATGTCGCCGA
TGGCGCCCTCGAACTTCTTATCGTACTTAGGGTGGATCTTCAGACACTCCAGGATAAACCGATACAGCTT
CAGGCGCTCATCGTCGGATCTCTGCCGGCCCTTGTCCTTGATCTCCACCAGCTCCTTAGAAGGGTGGTAG
TTGATGGCGATGGCCTCCTTGGAAAAGAACACCTTGGGGAACTGCTTCCTCACCTCCAGGTACTTATAGA
TCATCTTCTGATAGATGCTCTTGCCTGTATTAGGGGCGTTATCAAACACCTTCTTGTGGGCCTTGTCCAG
CAGGGCCAGATAGTAGCAGCCGTCCTTCTGCAGGATCACGCCGAAATTATCCTTCTCCTTGTTCAGGTCC
CAGCCATTCAGCAGTGTTGGATTGCCAAAGTTCAGCTTGTACTTCTCGGTGGAGAAAGGCTTCTGGCTCA
GGTAATCTCTCACCTTGTTATACAGGGTGGGGATCTTGGCCAGCTCGTCGTACAGCACGCCAAACTCGCC
ATAGAAGTTGCCATCCTGATTGTCCAGTGTGGTCTTTGTGGTCAGCAGCTTGGCGAAGTGGGCCACATTC
AGGGCGTTATCCAGCAGCTCCTTCAGCTGCCTCAGCTGTGTCATCTCAGGATTCTTGCCGGACTTGATCT
TTGGCAGGGCTCTCTCTCCTGCAGGGCGCTCCCTCTCCAGAAAGCCCTTGATGGTGCTGTGATTGTTGTG
GATCTTCTGGATGGGGTTGTCCACTCCGGCCAGGCCGTGCTTGAAGTACTGTCCCAGCTTGCCTGCCTGC
ACGCTCTCATCGTCGTGCCTTGCGGTATAGTGCTCGATGGCCTGCTCCAGAGAGGCCAGGGAGTGCACGC
CCTTGATGAACTTATCCTTCTCCTTTGTCAGCTTGGCCTTGGCATTGTCGGTCTTGGCCTTGGCAAACCG
CTCGTTGAACTCTGGATTCACCACATCCACATAGTATCCGTCCAGCACGCGTCCCAGCAGTGCAAAGTCG
CCGAAGGCCTGCTTGGACAGCTCATTCAGGTTCTTGTGCTCCACGTAGATGCCATCCTTCTGGTGATCGT
CAAAGCCGTCGAACAGGCTCTGCACCTTGGCGAACACGTCGGCGTAGTGGCGATAGAACTCGTTCACGGC
CTGGCACATCTCGCTATCGTCGGCAAACTTAGAGGGCAGGAAGGACACGCTCATGCCGTCGGACAGGATC
TGCTTGTGCAGTGGCCTCAGCTTGGCGATTCTCTCGCTCTTGTGGCAGTGCTGGTTGTGGTGAGAATTGA
TCAGCTCGTTGATGCCCTGGATCTTAGGAGAGCCTGCCTCTCCGGAGATTCCTCCCAGCAGTGTATTGTA
GGCGGTGATGCCCTCCTGTGTCAGCAGCTTGTGATAGCCATCCAGGTGGCTGGCCAGAGACACGTCCAGG
CCGCTGGCGGTCAGCTCGTTGATGATCTGATCGTACAGGGCAGAGTGCTTCTGCTTGATTGTGGTCAGGA
TCTGCAGATTGTCGATAAACCGGGGCAGGTTCTCGTGGATCAGGCGGTAGGCGATGGCGGTGTGCTTATC
CTCGTCAGAATACATATTCTTCCGGTTATCGTGAAAGCCTGTGAAATAGGTGGAAAACTTCTCGAAGTGG
GCCAGGTGGGCCAGCTTTGGGGAGCTCTCTCCCTCCTGTGCGATCACGAACTTGGCCAGATCGCCCAGCT
CCTTGCCGTCCTTAAACAGCTTGGCGCCGAACAGCCTGTCGTAGCCGGCCTTATACTTGCCGCCATTGCC
GATGGGCTTCACGATCTCCTTTCTCAGCACGGCCTGCAGATCCTTCAGCTGCTTCTGCAGCTCATCGTCC
TTTGGGTTCTTCCGAAACTTCAGGTACACGTCATAGAACTCGGCCAGCTTGGTCAGCTTCACCTCGCCCA
TCATATCGGCGATGAAGTCGCGGTGGTAATCGTCCAGGATCACTTTCACCTTCTGGTGCATATCGGCCAT
TGTCTCGTCCTGAGACAGGAAGTTCTTGGCGTGGATGTGCTCCAGGGTCCTATCGATGGGCTTCAGCTCA
AATCTCACTGTCTTGGACAGTGGATACAGGTGGGTAAAGTCCTGGAACAGCATGGTGGCGGTACCAAGCT
TAAGTTTAAACGCTAGCCAGCTTGGGTCTCCCTATAGTGAGTCGTATTAATTTCGATAAGCCAGTAAGCA
GTGGGTTCTCTAGTTAGCCAGAGAGCTCTGCTTATATAGACCTCCCACCGTACACGCCTACCGCCCATTT
GCGTCAATGGGGCGGAGTTGTTACGACATTTTGGAAAGTCCCGTTGATTTTGGTGCCAAAACAAACTCCC
ATTGACGTCAATGGGGTGGAGACTTGGAAATCCCCGTGAGTCAAACCGCTATCCACGCCCATTGATGTAC
TGCCAAAACCGCATCACCATGGTAATAGCGATGACTAATACGTAGATGTACTGCCAAGTAGGAAAGTCCC
ATAAGGTCATGTACTGGGCATAATGCCAGGCGGGCCATTTACCGTCATTGACGTCAATAGGGGGCGTACT
TGGCATATGATACACTTGATGTACTGCCAAGTGGGCAGTTTACCGTAAATACTCCACCCATTGACGTCAA
TGGAAAGTCCCTATTGGCGTTACTATGGGAACATACGTCATTATTGACGTCAATGGGCGGGGGTCGTTGG
GCGGTCAGCCAGGCGGGCCATTTACCGTAAGTTATGTAACGCGGAACTCCATATATGGGCTATGAACTAA
TGACCCCGTAATTGATTACTATTAATAACTAGTCAATAATCAATGTCAACGCGCCAACTAGCATATCGAT
ATGGATTCGGATCTAAGGTCGGGCAGGAAGAGGGCCTATTTCCCATGATTCCTTCATATTTGCATATACG
ATACAAGGCTGTTAGAGAGATAATTAGAATTAATTTGACTGTAAACACAAAGATATTAGTACAAAATACG
TGACGTAGAAAGTAATAATTTCTTGGGTAGTTTGCAGTTTTAAAATTATGTTTTAAAATGGACTATCATA
TGCTTACCGTAACTTGAAAGTATTTCGATTTCTTGGCTTTATATATCTTGTGGAAAGGACGAAACACCGA
AATTTCTACTGTTTGTAGATGGAGACGTTCGAACGTCTCCTTTTTTGTACGCAATTGTCGGTCAAGCCTT
GCCTTGTTGTAGCTTAAATTTTGCTCGCGCACTACTCAGCGACCTCCAACACACAAGCAGGGAGCAGATA
CTGGCTTAACTATGCGGCATCAGAGCAGATTGTACTGAGAGTGCACCATAGGGGATCGGGAGATCTCCCG
ATCCGTCGACGTCAGGTGGCACTTTTCGGGGAAATGTGCGCGGAACCCCTATTTGTTTATTTTTCTAAAT
ACATTCAAATATGTATCCGCTCATGAGACAATAACCCTGATAAATGCTTCAATAATATTGAAAAAGGAAG
AGTATGAGTATTCAACATTTCCGTGTCGCCCTTATTCCCTTTTTTGCGGCATTTTGCCTTCCTGTTTTTG
CTCACCCAGAAACGCTGGTGAAAGTAAAAGATGCTGAAGATCAGTTGGGTGCACGAGTGGGTTACATCGA
ACTGGATCTCAACAGCGGTAAGATCCTTGAGAGTTTTCGCCCCGAAGAACGTTTTCCAATGATGAGCACT
TTTAAAGTTCTGCTATGTGGCGCGGTATTATCCCGTATTGACGCCGGGCAAGAGCAACTCGGTCGCCGCA
TACACTATTCTCAGAATGACTTGGTTGAGTACTCACCAGTCACAGAAAAGCATCTTACGGATGGCATGAC
AGTAAGAGAATTATGCAGTGCTGCCATAACCATGAGTGATAACACTGCGGCCAACTTACTTCTGACAACG
ATCGGAGGACCGAAGGAGCTAACCGCTTTTTTGCACAACATGGGGGATCATGTAACTCGCCTTGATCGTT
GGGAACCGGAGCTGAATGAAGCCATACCAAACGACGAGCGTGACACCACGATGCCTGTAGCAATGGCAAC
AACGTTGCGCAAACTATTAACTGGCGAACTACTTACTCTAGCTTCCCGGCAACAATTAATAGACTGGATG
GAGGCGGATAAAGTTGCAGGACCACTTCTGCGCTCGGCCCTTCCGGCTGGCTGGTTTATTGCTGATAAAT
CTGGAGCCGGTGAGCGTGGGTCTCGCGGTATCATTGCAGCACTGGGGCCAGATGGTAAGCCCTCCCGTAT
CGTAGTTATCTACACGACGGGGAGTCAGGCAACTATGGATGAACGAAATAGACAGATCGCTGAGATAGGT
GCCTCACTGATTAAGCATTGGTAACTGTCAGACCAAGTTTACTCATATATACTTTAGATTGATTTAAAAC
TTCATTTTTAATTTAAAAGGATCTAGGTGAAGATCCTTTTTGATAATCTCATGACCAAAATCCCTTAACG
TGAGTTTTCGTTCCACTGAGCGTCAGACCCCGTAGAAAAGATCAAAGGATCTTCTTGAGATCCTTTTTTT
CTGCGCGTAATCTGCTGCTTGCAAACAAAAAAACCACCGCTACCAGCGGTGGTTTGTTTGCCGGATCAAG
AGCTACCAACTCTTTTTCCGAAGGTAACTGGCTTCAGCAGAGCGCAGATACCAAATACTGTTCTTCTAGT
GTAGCCGTAGTTAGGCCACCACTTCAAGAACTCTGTAGCACCGCCTACATACCTCGCTCTGCTAATCCTG
TTACCAGTGGCTGCTGCCAGTGGCGATAAGTCGTGTCTTACCGGGTTGGACTCAAGACGATAGTTACCGG
ATAAGGCGCAGCGGTCGGGCTGAACGGGGGGTTCGTGCACACAGCCCAGCTTGGAGCGAACGACCTACAC
CGAACTGAGATACCTACAGCGTGAGCTATGAGAAAGCGCCACGCTTCCCGAAGGGAGAAAGGCGGACAGG
TATCCGGTAAGCGGCAGGGTCGGAACAGGAGAGCGCACGAGGGAGCTTCCAGGGGGAAACGCCTGGTATC
TTTATAGTCCTGTCGGGTTTCGCCACCTCTGACTTGAGCGTCGATTTTTGTGATGCTCGTCAGGGGGGCG
GAGCCTATGGAAAAACGCCAGCAACGCGGCCTTTTTACGGTTCCTGGCCTTTTGCTGGCCTTTTGCTCAC
ATGTTCTTTCCTGCGTTATCCCCTGATTCTGTGGATAACCGTATTACCGCCTTTGAGTGAGCTGATACCG
CTCGCCGCAGCCGAACGACCGAGCGCAGCGAGTCAGTGAGCGAGGAAGCGGAAGAGCGCCCAATACGCAA
ACCGCCTCTCCCCGCGCGTTGGCCGATTCATTAATGCAGCTGGCACGACAGGTTTCCCGACTGGAAAGCG
GGCAGTGAGCGCAACGCAATTAATGTGAGTTAGCTCACTCATTAGGCACCCCAGGCTTTACACTTTATGC
TTCCGGCTCGTATGTTGTGTGGAATTGTGAGCGGATAACAATTTCACACAGGAAACAGCTATGACCATGA
TTACGCCAAGCTCTAGCTAGAGGTCGACGGTATACAGACATGATAAGATACATTGATGAGTTTGGACAAA
CCACAACTAGAATGCAGTGAAAAAAATGCTTTATTTGTGAAATTTGTGATGCTATTGCTTTATTTGTAAC
CATTATAAGCTGCAATAAACAAGTTGGGGTGGGCGAAGAACTCCAGCATGAGATCCCCGCGCTGGAGGAT
CATCCAGCCGGCGTCCCGGAAAACGATTCCGAAGCCCAACCTTTCATAGAAGGCGGCGGTGGAATCGAAA
TCTCGTGATGGCAGGTTGGGCGTCGCTTGGTCGGTCATTTCGAACCCCAGAGTCCCGCTCAGAAGAACTC
GTCAAGAAGGCGATAGAAGGCGATGCGCTGCGAATCGGGAGCGGCGATACCGTAAAGCACGAGGAAGCGG
TCAGCCCATTCGCCGCCAAGCTCTTCAGCAATATCACGGGTAGCCAACGCTATGTCCTGATAGCGGTCCG
CCACACCCAGCCGGCCACAGTCGATGAATCCAGAAAAGCGGCCATTTTCCACCATGATATTCGGCAAGCA
GGCATCGCCATGGGTCACGACGAGATCCTCGCCGTCGGGCATGCGCGCCTTGAGCCTGGCGAACAGTTCG
GCTGGCGCGAGCCCCTGATGCTCTTCGTCCAGATCATCCTGATCGACAAGACCGGCTTCCATCCGAGTAC
GTGCTCGCTCGATGCGATGTTTCGCTTGGTGGTCGAATGGGCAGGTAGCCGGATCAAGCGTATGCAGCCG
CCGCATTGCATCAGCCATGATGGATACTTTCTCGGCAGGAGCAAGGTGAGATGACAGGAGATCCTGCCCC
GGCACTTCGCCCAATAGCAGCCAGTCCCTTCCCGCTTCAGTGACAACGTCGAGCACAGCTGCGCAAGGAA
CGCCCGTCGTGGCCAGCCACGATAGCCGCGCTGCCTCGTCCTGCAGTTCATTCAGGGCACCGGACAGGTC
GGTCTTGACAAAAAGAACCGGGCGCCCCTGCGCTGACAGCCGGAACACGGCGGCATCAGAGCAGCCGATT
GTCTGTTGTGCCCAGTCATAGCCGAATAGCCTCTCCACCCAAGCGGCCGGAGAACCTGCGTGCAATCCAT
CTTGTTCAATCATGCGAAACGAT
